>Addgene plasmid #171104 | pTO136_pADH1-tRNA-Ala-gRNA-tracrRNA-HDV-tAgTEF2 | addgene full sequence | sequence record 337337 | Addgene NGS Result
GCTCTAAAGTTTCCAATACGATTTAAAACGCATAAGGTGGTCCGGCAGCAGGCCCTTCAAAGCGGGAAGT
ATACTTCTAGAAACTATTCATTGCGCTAGACGCTCATATGCAACGCCACTCAAATCTGCAAAATTATTCA
GATCTATGCTGACATACTCTGACGATTCTGTGGCGATGCACTTTTTTTTTTTTTTTTTTTCATTTTTTTT
TTTATTTTTTTTGCAACCGTTCCATTCGACAGGTTACATTTCTAGAAACGTCTGTCCCCAACATGGCACG
GAAAAATTAGACCAGATTCCCACGTACTGGGCGACTTGGCTGTGCATGATGCAGTTTCGGGCATCATGAT
CCTTAAGCGCATACATCAGGTGATGCGACACCACATCGTGACGAAAGGAAGCTGGAGCCAGGCCAATTTC
ACCGCAGCCTTTGACCCTGAGCCGCAAGACACCACCCCTCCTTGGCGGCGATGCCCGGTTCTTCCAATTG
CGGCTCGTAGGTGCAGTTGAAACGACGATCTGATGTTCCATGAAAGAGCAGATAGAAAAAAGTGAGATTG
GCGAAGACAGTAAAATTTCAACACCACATGTCAATCTTACAAAAACAATCAATCAGTTCATTTTTCTTCT
CCCCTCAACTACAATTTTCAAAAATGCCAGTGAATGAAAAAAAAGACCCATTGTCCCAAAACTGGCTCCC
TTCTTGAAACCACCTGATTCCTCGAGCGAATCGGATGGGAAAAAGCCGCACCGTCACCCAATGCGAACCA
CCGGCCATGCGTCAGATGGCACCCTTTGGCTGCGAAAAATATAAAAGCAGAGCAACACCGGTGGAATTTC
CAAAGTCTTTTCTTCTCCATCATCAATCAATCTTCACGAAATCCTACTCGGGCGTGTGGCGTAGTTGGTA
GCGCGTTCGCTTAGCATGCGAAAGGTCTCCGGTTCGAATCCGGACTCGTCCAGTTTGCGCTTCAAACCAC
TTGTTTTAGAGCTAGAAATAGCAAGTTAAAATAAGGCTAGTCCGTTATCAACTTGAAAAAGTGGCACCGA
GTCGGTGCTTTTGGCCGGCATGGTCCCAGCCTCCTCGCTGGCGCCGGCTGGGCAACATGCTTCGGCATGG
CGAATGGGACTAACTCGAGTCAGTACTGACAATAAAAAGATTCTTGTTTTCAAGAACTTGTCATTTGTAT
AGTTTTTTTATATTGTAGTTGTTCTATTTTAATCAAATGTTAGCGTGATTTATATTTTTTTTCGCCTCGA
CATCATCTGCCCAGATGCGAAGTTAAGTGCGCAGAAAGTAATATCATGCGTCAATCGTATGTGAATGCTG
GTCGCTATACTGCTGTCGATTCGATACTAACGCCGCCATCCAGTGGATCCTCTAGAGTCGACCTGCAGGC
ATGCAAGCTTGGCGTAATCATGGTCATAGCTGTTTCCTGTGTGAAATTGTTATCCGCTCACAATTCCACA
CAACATACGAGCCGGAAGCATAAAGTGTAAAGCCTGGGGTGCCTAATGAGTGAGCTAACTCACATTAATT
GCGTTGCGCTCACTGCCCGCTTTCCAGTCGGGAAACCTGTCGTGCCAGCTGCATTAATGAATCGGCCAAC
GCGCGGGGAGAGGCGGTTTGCGTATTGGGCGCTCTTCCGCTTCCTCGCTCACTGACTCGCTGCGCTCGGT
CGTTCGGCTGCGGCGAGCGGTATCAGCTCACTCAAAGGCGGTAATACGGTTATCCACAGAATCAGGGGAT
AACGCAGGAAAGAACATGTGAGCAAAAGGCCAGCAAAAGGCCAGGAACCGTAAAAAGGCCGCGTTGCTGG
CGTTTTTCCATAGGCTCCGCCCCCCTGACGAGCATCACAAAAATCGACGCTCAAGTCAGAGGTGGCGAAA
CCCGACAGGACTATAAAGATACCAGGCGTTTCCCCCTGGAAGCTCCCTCGTGCGCTCTCCTGTTCCGACC
CTGCCGCTTACCGGATACCTGTCCGCCTTTCTCCCTTCGGGAAGCGTGGCGCTTTCTCATAGCTCACGCT
GTAGGTATCTCAGTTCGGTGTAGGTCGTTCGCTCCAAGCTGGGCTGTGTGCACGAACCCCCCGTTCAGCC
CGACCGCTGCGCCTTATCCGGTAACTATCGTCTTGAGTCCAACCCGGTAAGACACGACTTATCGCCACTG
GCAGCAGCCACTGGTAACAGGATTAGCAGAGCGAGGTATGTAGGCGGTGCTACAGAGTTCTTGAAGTGGT
GGCCTAACTACGGCTACACTAGAAGAACAGTATTTGGTATCTGCGCTCTGCTGAAGCCAGTTACCTTCGG
AAAAAGAGTTGGTAGCTCTTGATCCGGCAAACAAACCACCGCTGGTAGCGGTGGTTTTTTTGTTTGCAAG
CAGCAGATTACGCGCAGAAAAAAAGGATCTCAAGAAGATCCTTTGATCTTTTCTACGGGGTCTGACGCTC
AGTGGAACGAAAACTCACGTTAAGGGATTTTGGTCATGAGATTATCAAAAAGGATCTTCACCTAGATCCT
TTTAAATTAAAAATGAAGTTTTAAATCAATCTAAAGTATATATGAGTAAACTTGGTCTGACAGTTACCAA
TGCTTAATCAGTGAGGCACCTATCTCAGCGATCTGTCTATTTCGTTCATCCATAGTTGCCTGACTCCCCG
TCGTGTAGATAACTACGATACGGGAGGGCTTACCATCTGGCCCCAGTGCTGCAATGATACCGCGAGACCC
ACGCTCACCGGCTCCAGATTTATCAGCAATAAACCAGCCAGCCGGAAGGGCCGAGCGCAGAAGTGGTCCT
GCAACTTTATCCGCCTCCATCCAGTCTATTAATTGTTGCCGGGAAGCTAGAGTAAGTAGTTCGCCAGTTA
ATAGTTTGCGCAACGTTGTTGCCATTGCTACAGGCATCGTGGTGTCACGCTCGTCGTTTGGTATGGCTTC
ATTCAGCTCCGGTTCCCAACGATCAAGGCGAGTTACATGATCCCCCATGTTGTGCAAAAAAGCGGTTAGC
TCCTTCGGTCCTCCGATCGTTGTCAGAAGTAAGTTGGCCGCAGTGTTATCACTCATGGTTATGGCAGCAC
TGCATAATTCTCTTACTGTCATGCCATCCGTAAGATGCTTTTCTGTGACTGGTGAGTACTCAACCAAGTC
ATTCTGAGAATAGTGTATGCGGCGACCGAGTTGCTCTTGCCCGGCGTCAATACGGGATAATACCGCGCCA
CATAGCAGAACTTTAAAAGTGCTCATCATTGGAAAACGTTCTTCGGGGCGAAAACTCTCAAGGATCTTAC
CGCTGTTGAGATCCAGTTCGATGTAACCCACTCGTGCACCCAACTGATCTTCAGCATCTTTTACTTTCAC
CAGCGTTTCTGGGTGAGCAAAAACAGGAAGGCAAAATGCCGCAAAAAAGGGAATAAGGGCGACACGGAAA
TGTTGAATACTCATACTCTTCCTTTTTCAATATTATTGAAGCATTTATCAGGGTTATTGTCTCATGAGCG
GATACATATTTGAATGTATTTAGAAAAATAAACAAATAGGGGTTCCGCGCACATTTCCCCGAAAAGTGCC
ACCTGACGTCTAAGAAACCATTATTATCATGACATTAACCTATAAAAATAGGCGTATCACGAGGCCCTTT
CGTCTCGCGCGTTTCGGTGATGACGGTGAAAACCTCTGACACATGCAGCTCCCGGAGACGGTCACAGCTT
GTCTGTAAGCGGATGCCGGGAGCAGACAAGCCCGTCAGGGCGCGTCAGCGGGTGTTGGCGGGTGTCGGGG
CTGGCTTAACTATGCGGCATCAGAGCAGATTGTACTGAGAGTGCACCATATGCGGTGTGAAATACCGCAC
AGATGCGTAAGGAGAAAATACCGCATCAGGCGCCATTCGCCATTCAGGCTGCGCAACTGTTGGGAAGGGC
GATCGGTGCGGGCCTCTTCGCTATTACGCCAGCTGGCGAAAGGGGGATGTGCTGCAAGGCGATTAAGTTG
GGTAACGCCAGGGTTTTCCCAGTCACGACGTTGTAAAACGACGGCCAGTGAATTCGAGCTCGGTACCCGA
GATAGATCGAAATAC
Features (pLannotate 1.2.2; 15 found; start..end, strand, type, name):
    197..213     +  promoter       HIS3 promoter (fragment): S. cerevisiae HIS3
    889..961     +  ncRNA          tRNA: Accession: RF00005 - tRNA
    983..1058    +  misc_RNA       gRNA scaffold: guide RNA scaffold for the Streptococcus pyogenes CRISPR/Cas9 system
   1145..1342    +  terminator     TEF terminator: Ashbya gossypii TEF terminator
   1375..1410    +  misc_feature   MCS (fragment): pUC18/19 multiple cloning site
   1447..1463    -  protein_bind   lac operator: The lac repressor binds to the lac operator to inhibit transcription in E. coli. This inhibition can be relieved by adding lactose or isopropyl-β-D-thiogalactopyranoside (IPTG). lac repressor encoded by lacI
   1471..1501    -  promoter       lac promoter: promoter for the E. coli lac operon
   1516..1537    -  protein_bind   CAP binding site: CAP binding activates transcription in the presence of cAMP. E. coli catabolite activator protein
   1550..1642    -  CDS            lacI (fragment): lac repressor; lacI; The lac repressor binds to the lac operator to inhibit transcription in E. coli. This inhibition can be relieved by adding lactose or isopropyl-β-D-thiogalactopyranoside (IPTG).
   1825..2413    -  rep_origin     ori: high-copy-number ColE1/pMB1/pBR322/pUC origin of replication
   2584..3444    -  CDS            AmpR: β-lactamase; bla; confers resistance to ampicillin, carbenicillin, and related antibiotics
   3445..3549    -  promoter       AmpR promoter: bla
   3644..3679    +  CDS            rop (fragment): Rop protein, which maintains plasmids at low copy number; rop
   3781..3880    +  misc_feature   bom (fragment): basis of mobility region from pBR322
   3886..4043    -  CDS            lacZα (fragment): LacZα fragment of β-galactosidase; lacZ fragment
