[The description below was written by a language model from this plasmid's Addgene catalogue record and pLannotate feature annotations shown in this document.]
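Description:
pTO136_pADH1-tRNA-Ala-gRNA-tracrRNA-HDV-tAgTEF2 is a 4,075 bp pUC19-based plasmid that carries a single-guide RNA expression cassette for CRISPR/Cas9 work in the yeast Candida auris. It is propagated in E. coli through the high-copy ColE1/pUC origin and selected with ampicillin via the β-lactamase gene. The remaining backbone annotations (lac promoter and operator, CAP site, and fragments of lacZα, the MCS, lacI, rop and bom) are pUC19 remnants with no role in the payload. No yeast origin of replication or yeast selectable marker is annotated or recorded, so the plasmid appears to be a source of the sgRNA cassette rather than a vector that is maintained in yeast. The record does not say how the cassette is delivered.

The roughly 1.4 kb insert, assembled by Gibson cloning, places the guide under the ADH1 promoter, a Pol II promoter. The promoter itself is not annotated; the short "HIS3 promoter" fragment within this region is probably a spurious match. Downstream lie a tRNA (tRNA-Ala, per the name), a 21 bp gap between that tRNA and the scaffold where the ENO1-targeting spacer evidently sits, the Streptococcus pyogenes Cas9 gRNA scaffold, and the Ashbya gossypii TEF terminator. The name also indicates an HDV ribozyme, which would sit in the unannotated gap between the scaffold and the terminator. In this design, endogenous tRNA processing cleaves the transcript at the 5′ side of the guide. Self-cleavage by the ribozyme trims the 3′ side, releasing a precisely ended sgRNA from the Pol II transcript. No Cas9 gene is present, so the nuclease must be supplied separately. The stated purpose is expression of an ENO1-targeting sgRNA in C. auris.
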