Addgene plasmid #171104: pTO136_pADH1-tRNA-Ala-gRNA-tracrRNA-HDV-tAgTEF2
Purpose: Expresses sgRNA (ENO1 gRNA) in Candida auris.
Depositing lab: Teresa O'Meara. Depositing organization: University of Michigan. Publication: Forward and reverse genetic dissection of morphogenesis identifies filament-competent Candida auris strains. Santana DJ, O'Meara TR. Nat Commun. 2021 Dec 10;12(1):7197. doi: 10.1038/s41467-021-27545-5. PubMed 34893621.
Backbone
  Vector backbone: pUC19
  Backbone size w/o insert (bp): 2683
  Total vector size (bp): 4075
  Vector type: Yeast Expression
Growth in bacteria
  Bacterial resistance: Ampicillin, 100 μg/mL
  Growth temperature: 37°C
  Growth strain: DH5alpha
  Copy number: Unknown
Gene/Insert
  Gene/Insert name: sgRNA
  Species: C. auris
  Insert size (bp): 1392
  Promoter: ADH1
  Cloning method: Gibson Cloning
  Sequencing primers: 5′ GTAAAACGACGGCCAG; 3′ CAGGAAACAGCTATGAC
Terms and licenses: Academic/Nonprofit Terms; Industry Terms: Not Available to Industry
How to cite: pTO136_pADH1-tRNA-Ala-gRNA-tracrRNA-HDV-tAgTEF2 was a gift from Teresa O'Meara (Addgene plasmid # 171104 ; http://n2t.net/addgene:171104 ; RRID:Addgene_171104)
